>Addgene plasmid #35219 | zgc:162148_L (OZ579) | depositor partial sequence | sequence record 42875 | zgc:162148_L (OZ579) sequence 270 bps
TCTAGACCCGGGGAGCGCCCCTTCCAGTGTCGCATTTGCATGCGGAACTTTTCGCGTCCAGCAAAATTGG
TTTTGCATACCCGTACTCATACCGGTGAAAAACCGTTTCAGTGTCGGATCTGTATGCGAAATTTCTCCCA
GCGTTCTGACTTGACCCGTCATCTACGTACGCACACCGGCGAGAAGCCATTCCAATGCCGAATATGCATG
CGCAACTTCAGTTTGCGTGCATCTTTGCGTCGTCACCTAAAAACCCACCTGAGGGGATCC
