>Addgene plasmid #35219 | zgc:162148_L (OZ579) | addgene partial sequence | sequence record 44577 | OK-61
AAAATCCAAGCTTTGGCGGCCGCTGACTACAAAGACGATGATGACAAATCTAGACCCGGGGAGCGCCCCT
TCCAGTGTCGCATTTGCATGCGGAACTTTTCGCGTCCAGCAAAATTGGTTTTGCATACCCGTACTCATAC
CGGTGAAAAACCGTTTCAGTGTCGGATCTGTATGCGAAATTTCTCCCAGCGTTCTGACTTGACCCGTCAT
CTACGTACGCACACCGGCGAGAAGCCATTCCAATGCCGAATATGCATGCGCAACTTCAGTTTGCGTGCAT
CTTTGCGTCGTCACCTAAAAACCCACCTGAGGGGATCCTCTGCACAGTAGTAACTAGAGACTAGAAAAAG
GCCGACAAGTCCCGCTCCGCTGAAGATCCTGGCGTAATAGCGAAGAGGCCCGCACCGATCGCCCTTCCCA
ACAGTTGCGCAGCCTGAATGGCGAATGGG
[124 nt withheld, positions 450-573]
C
[91 nt withheld, positions 575-665]
A
[49 nt withheld, positions 667-715]
CCTTTGACGTTGGAGTCCACGTTCTTT
[37 nt withheld, positions 743-779]
ACCCTATCTCGGTCTATTCTTTT
