[The description below was written by a language model from this plasmid's Addgene catalogue record.]
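Description:
zgc:162148_L (OZ579) is a low-copy bacterial plasmid built on the MG414 backbone (about 5.5 kb without insert) and selected with kanamycin. It carries a roughly 270 bp engineered zinc finger array cloned between XbaI and BamHI sites, both of which are preserved so the array can be excised again. The record notes that the plasmid must be propagated in a host carrying the lacIq allele of the lac repressor. This implies lac-regulated expression of the array, although the promoter, origin of replication and any fusion partner are not stated. The array came from the OPEN (oligomerized pool engineering) selection platform. In a bacterial two-hybrid assay against its nine-base-pair target half-site it gave 3.1-fold activation.

The array recognises the "left" half of a nuclease target site in the zebrafish gene zgc:162148, now annotated as micu1 (also cbara1). The plasmid contains no sequence from that gene, only the DNA-binding module designed against it. It is not a functional nuclease construct. To make one, the zinc finger insert has to be subcloned into a separate expression vector that supplies a FokI cleavage domain, and it must be paired with the complementary right-half array, zgc:162148_R (OZ580). The depositor notes that the choice of FokI vector depends on the spacer between the two half-sites, with different vectors for 5–6 bp and for 7 bp spacers. Some of these vectors carry FokI mutations that enforce heterodimer formation. The intended use is targeted mutagenesis of this locus in zebrafish, but the array had not been tested for nuclease activity at the time of deposit.
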