Addgene plasmid #35219: zgc:162148_L (OZ579)
Depositing lab: Keith Joung. Depositing organization: Massachusetts General Hospital. Publication: Rapid "open-source" engineering of customized zinc-finger nucleases for highly efficient gene modification. Maeder ML, Thibodeau-Beganny S, Osiak A, Wright DA, Anthony RM, Eichtinger M, Jiang T, Foley JE, Winfrey RJ, Townsend JA, Unger-Wallace E, Sander JD, Muller-Lerch F, Fu F, Pearlberg J, Goebel C, Dassie JP, Pruett-Miller SM, Porteus MH, Sgroi DC, Iafrate AJ, Dobbs D, McCray PB, Cathomen T, Voytas DF, Joung JK. Mol Cell. 2008 Jul 25. 31(2):294-301. 10.1016/j.molcel.2008.06.016 PubMed 18657511.
Backbone
  Vector backbone: MG414
  Backbone size w/o insert (bp): 5493
  Vector type: Zebrafish Targeting
Growth in bacteria
  Bacterial resistance: Kanamycin, 50 μg/mL
  Growth temperature: 37°C
  Growth strain: XL1 Blue
  Growth instructions: Requires a bacterial strain such as XL1 Blue, that expresses the lacIq allele of lac repressor
  Copy number: Low Copy
Gene/Insert
  Gene/Insert name: Zinc finger array targeting zgc:162148 (alt name: zgc:162148)
  Species: D. rerio (zebrafish)
  Insert size (bp): 270
  Entrez Gene: micu1 (a.k.a. CH211-199I24.4, cbara1, zgc:162148)
  Cloning method: Restriction Enzyme; 5′ cloning site XbaI (not destroyed); 3′ cloning site BamHI (not destroyed)
  Sequencing primers: 5′ OK.61 GGGTAGTACGATGACGGAACCTGTC
Terms and licenses: Academic/Nonprofit Terms; Industry Terms: Not Available to Industry
Depositor comments: This plasmid encodes a zinc finger array targeting half of a target sequence in the zebrafish gene zgc:162148. Please note that this plasmid does NOT contain the zgc:162148 sequence. Users must order the complementary plasmid zgc:162148_R (OZ580) [Addgene plasmid 35220] in order to create a zinc finger nuclease (ZFN) pair to introduce targeted mutations into this specific zebrafish gene. Users will also need to clone the zinc finger (ZF) insert of this plasmid into a zinc finger nuclease (ZFN) vector to express a FOKI fusion product. Examples of possible ZFN expression vectors that can be used are: pST1374 (Addgene plasmid 13426), pMLM290/292 (Addgene plasmids 21872 & 21873), pMLM800/802 (Addgene plasmids 27202 & 27203). The difference between pMLM800/802 and pMLM290/292 is the length of the “spacer” sequence in the full ZFN target site. If the spacer is 7 bp, scientists should use pMLM800/802. If the spacer is 5 or 6 bps, scientists should use pMLM290/292. pMLM290/292 is identical to pST1374 except that it harbors two mutations in the FokI nuclease domain (Q486E, I499L; aka the “-“ mutation see Miller et al., Nat. Biotech 2007, PMID 17603475) which confers heterodimeric behavior on these domains This zinc finger array was tested for binding activity to the sequence 5'-GCTGCTGGA-3' in a bacterial two hybrid assay, and resulted in 3.1 fold activation. However, this array has not yet been tested for activity as a zinc finger nuclease (i.e. for its ability to induce mutations at the intended locus). Scientists using this zinc finger array in a publication should notify and acknowledge NIH grant number R01 GM088040 in the publication. Other Articles: "Oligomerized pool engineering (OPEN): an 'open-source' protocol for making customized zinc-finger arrays." Maeder ML et al. (Nat Protoc. 2009 Sept 17. 4(10):1471-1501. Pubmed ID: 19798082) "Targeted mutagenesis in zebrafish using customized zinc-finger nucleases." Foley JE et al. (Nat Protoc. 2009 Dec 3. 4(12):1855-1867. Pubmed ID: 20010934)
How to cite: zgc:162148_L (OZ579) was a gift from Keith Joung (Addgene plasmid # 35219 ; http://n2t.net/addgene:35219 ; RRID:Addgene_35219)
